Addgene plasmid #157229: pD649-HAsp-BTNL9-COMP5AP-AviTag-9xHis
Purpose: Mammalian expression of cell-surface protein extracellular domain fused to COMP5AP-AviTag-9xHis. Protein is secreted from cells.
Depositing lab: Chris Garcia. Depositing organization: Stanford University. Publication: A Human IgSF Cell-Surface Interactome Reveals a Complex Network of Protein-Protein Interactions. Wojtowicz WM, Vielmetter J, Fernandes RA, Siepe DH, Eastman CL, Chisholm GB, Cox S, Klock H, Anderson PW, Rue SM, Miller JJ, Glaser SM, Bragstad ML, Vance J, Lam AW, Lesley SA, Zinn K, Garcia KC. Cell. 2020 Aug 20;182(4):1027-1043.e17. doi: 10.1016/j.cell.2020.07.025. PubMed 32822567.
Backbone
  Vector backbone: pD649
  Backbone size w/o insert (bp): 7153
  Vector type: Mammalian Expression
Growth in bacteria
  Bacterial resistance: Ampicillin, 100 μg/mL
  Growth temperature: 37°C
  Growth strain: DH5alpha
  Copy number: High Copy
Gene/Insert
  Gene/Insert name: BTNL9
  Species: H. sapiens (human)
  Insert size (bp): 666
  Entrez Gene: BTNL9 (a.k.a. BTN3, BTN8, VDLS1900)
  Promoter: CMV/SP6
  Tag / fusion protein: COMP5AP-AviTag-9xHis (C terminal on backbone)
  Cloning method: Restriction Enzyme; 5′ cloning site GCGGCCGC (not destroyed); 3′ cloning site GGCGCGCC (not destroyed)
  Sequencing primers: 5′ ATTTAGGTGACACTATAG; 3′ CGTCGCACTCCATCACGGTG
Resource information
  A portion of this plasmid was derived from a plasmid made by: synthesis by ThermoFisher
Terms and licenses: Academic/Nonprofit Terms; Industry Terms: Not Available to Industry
Depositor comments: Some plasmids in this collection may have an IS4-like element ISVsa5 family transposase upstream of the CMV promoter.
How to cite: pD649-HAsp-BTNL9-COMP5AP-AviTag-9xHis was a gift from Chris Garcia (Addgene plasmid # 157229 ; http://n2t.net/addgene:157229 ; RRID:Addgene_157229)
