[The description below was written by a language model from this plasmid's Addgene catalogue record and pLannotate feature annotations shown in this document.]
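Description:
pD649-HAsp-BTNL9-COMP5AP-AviTag-9xHis is a mammalian expression plasmid built on the pD649 backbone for secreted production of the extracellular domain of human BTNL9, a butyrophilin-like cell-surface protein. It is maintained in E. coli as a high-copy plasmid through a ColE1/pUC-type origin and selected with ampicillin via the bla gene. The annotation also shows an SV40 promoter/EM7 promoter cassette driving a puromycin N-acetyltransferase coding sequence followed by an SV40 polyadenylation signal, which could provide puromycin selection in mammalian cells, although the catalogue entry does not mention this use. Short kanamycin-resistance, lacZα, ble and f1 origin fragments appear to be backbone remnants. The depositor notes that some plasmids in this collection may carry an IS4-like transposase element upstream of the CMV promoter; no such feature is annotated here.

Expression is driven by the CMV enhancer and immediate-early promoter, followed by a fragment of CMV intron A and an SP6 promoter that serves as a sequencing primer site and could allow in vitro transcription. The open reading frame begins with a signal peptide, named HAsp in the construct title and partly matched by the annotation software to an immunoglobulin heavy-chain leader, which directs the product into the secretory pathway. The BTNL9 ectodomain sits between retained NotI and AscI sites, so ectodomains can be exchanged across the collection. It is fused at its C terminus to the rat COMP coiled-coil pentamerization domain, human placental alkaline phosphatase, an AviTag for enzymatic biotinylation, and a polyhistidine tag (9xHis by name, annotated as 8xHis), ending at a bGH polyadenylation signal. Pentamerization raises binding avidity and the phosphatase gives an enzymatic readout, making the protein suitable as a soluble "prey" reagent for detecting weak extracellular receptor–ligand interactions, consistent with the associated human IgSF cell-surface interactome screen.
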