Features (pLannotate 1.2.2; 24 found; start..end, strand, type, name):
    119..143     -  CDS            KanR (fragment): aminoglycoside phosphotransferase; aph(3')-Ia; confers resistance to kanamycin
    254..842     +  rep_origin     ori: high-copy-number ColE1/pMB1/pBR322/pUC origin of replication
   1067..1084    +  terminator     rrnB T2 terminator (fragment): transcription terminator T2 from the E. coli rrnB gene
   1109..1128    -  CDS            lacZα (fragment): LacZα fragment of β-galactosidase; lacZ fragment
   1584..1600    +  protein_bind   lac operator: The lac repressor binds to the lac operator to inhibit transcription in E. coli. This inhibition can be relieved by adding lactose or isopropyl-β-D-thiogalactopyranoside (IPTG). lac repressor encoded by lacI
   1843..2146    +  enhancer       CMV enhancer: human cytomegalovirus immediate early enhancer
   2147..2350    +  promoter       CMV promoter: human cytomegalovirus (CMV) immediate early promoter
   2486..2529    +  intron         CMV intron (fragment): modified intron A from human cytomegalovirus
   2581..2599    +  promoter       SP6 promoter: promoter for bacteriophage SP6 RNA polymerase
   2603..2640    +  CDS            IgH signal sequence (fragment): signal sequence from the mouse immunoglobulin heavy chain variable region
   2749..3420    +  CDS            BTNL9 (fragment): BTNL9_HUMAN - Experimental evidence at protein level: Swiss-Prot protein existence level 1. From Homo sapiens (Human).
   3511..3690    +  CDS            Comp (fragment): COMP_RAT - Experimental evidence at protein level: Swiss-Prot protein existence level 1. May play a role in the structural integrity of cartilage via its interaction with other extracellular matrix proteins such as the collagens and fibronectin. Can mediate the interaction of chondrocytes with the cartilage extracellular matrix through interaction with cell surface integrin receptors. Could play a role in the pathogenesis of osteoarthritis. Potent suppressor of apoptosis in both primary chondrocytes and transformed cells. Suppresses apoptosis by blocking the activation of caspase-3 and by indu
   3678..5130    +  CDS            SEAP (fragment): secreted alkaline phosphatase from human placenta The natural enzyme has a C-terminal transmembrane sequence that is replaced by a GPI anchor.
   5155..5196    +  CDS            AviTag™ (fragment): peptide tag that allows for enzymatic biotinylation
   5200..5223    +  CDS            8xHis: 8xHis affinity tag
   5369..5480    +  polyA_signal   bGH poly(A) signal: bovine growth hormone polyadenylation signal
   5481..5589    +  rep_origin     f1 ori (fragment): f1 bacteriophage origin of replication; arrow indicates direction of (+) strand synthesis
   5603..5932    +  promoter       SV40 promoter: SV40 enhancer and early promoter
   5980..6027    +  promoter       EM7 promoter: synthetic bacterial promoter&nbsp
   6046..6645    +  CDS            PuroR (fragment): puromycin N-acetyltransferase; pac from Streptomyces; confers resistance to puromycin
   6655..6780    +  CDS            ble (fragment): BLE_KLEPN - Experimental evidence at protein level: Swiss-Prot protein existence level 1. Binding protein with a strong affinity to the bleomycin family of antibiotics. Binds to CL990; an antimitotic-antibiotic compound. From Klebsiella pneumoniae.
   6775..6896    +  polyA_signal   SV40 poly(A) signal: SV40 polyadenylation signal
   6949..7809    -  CDS            AmpR: β-lactamase; bla; confers resistance to ampicillin, carbenicillin, and related antibiotics
   7812..89      -  promoter       AmpR promoter (fragment) (across the origin): bla
>Addgene plasmid #157229 | pD649-HAsp-BTNL9-COMP5AP-AviTag-9xHis | depositor full sequence | sequence record 303567 | Full Sequence
TTTCAATATTATTGAAGCATTTATCAGGGTTATTGTCTCATGAGCGGATACATATTTGAATGTATTTAGA
AAAATAAACAAATAGGGGTCAGTGTTACAACCAATTAACCAATTCTGAACATTATCGCGAGCCCATTTAT
ACCTGAATATGGCTCATAACACCCCTTGCTCATGACCAAAATCCCTTAACGTGAGTTACGCGCGCGTCGT
TCCACTGAGCGTCAGACCCCGTAGAAAAGATCAAAGGATCTTCTTGAGATCCTTTTTTTCTGCGCGTAAT
CTGCTGCTTGCAAACAAAAAAACCACCGCTACCAGCGGTGGTTTGTTTGCCGGATCAAGAGCTACCAACT
CTTTTTCCGAAGGTAACTGGCTTCAGCAGAGCGCAGATACCAAATACTGTTCTTCTAGTGTAGCCGTAGT
TAGCCCACCACTTCAAGAACTCTGTAGCACCGCCTACATACCTCGCTCTGCTAATCCTGTTACCAGTGGC
TGCTGCCAGTGGCGATAAGTCGTGTCTTACCGGGTTGGACTCAAGACGATAGTTACCGGATAAGGCGCAG
CGGTCGGGCTGAACGGGGGGTTCGTGCACACAGCCCAGCTTGGAGCGAACGACCTACACCGAACTGAGAT
ACCTACAGCGTGAGCTATGAGAAAGCGCCACGCTTCCCGAAGGGAGAAAGGCGGACAGGTATCCGGTAAG
CGGCAGGGTCGGAACAGGAGAGCGCACGAGGGAGCTTCCAGGGGGAAACGCCTGGTATCTTTATAGTCCT
GTCGGGTTTCGCCACCTCTGACTTGAGCGTCGATTTTTGTGATGCTCGTCAGGGGGGCGGAGCCTATGGA
AAAACGCCAGCAACGCGGCCTTTTTACGGTTCCTGGCCTTTTGCTGGCCTTTTGCTCACATGTTCTTTCC
TGCGTTATCCCCTGATTCTGTGGATAACCGTATTACCGCCTTTGAGTGAGCTGATACCGCTCGCCGCAGC
CGAACGACCGAGCGCAGCGAGTCAGTGAGCGAGGAAGCGGAAGGCGAGAGTAGGGAACTGCCAGGCATCA
AACTAAGCAGAAGGCCCCTGACGGATGGCCTTTTTGCGTTTCTACAAACTCTTTCTGTGTTGTAAAACGA
CGGCCAGTCTTAAGCTCGGGCCCCCTGGGCGGTTCTGATAACGAGTAATCGTTAATCCGCAAATAACGTA
AAAACCCGCTTCGGCGGGTTTTTTTATGGGGGGAGTTTAGGGAAAGAGCATTTGTCAGAATATTTAAGGG
CGCCTGTCACTTTGCTTGATATATGAGAATTATTTAACCTTATAAATGAGAAAAAAGCAACGCACTTTAA
ATAAGATACGTTGCTTTTTCGATTGATGAACACCTATAATTAAACTATTCATCTATTATTTATGATTTTT
TGTATATACAATATTTCTAGTTTGTTAAAGAGAATTAAGAAAATAAATCTCGAAAATAATAAAGGGAAAA
TCAGTTTTTGATATCAAAATTATACATGTCAACGATAATACAAAATATAATACAAACTATAAGATGTTAT
CAGTATTTATTATCATTTAGAATAAATTTTGTGTCGCCCTTAATTGTGAGCGGATAACAATTACGAGCTT
CATGCACAGTGGCGTTGACTCAATATTGGCCATTAGCCATATTATTCATTGGTTATATAGCATAAATCAA
TATTGGCTATTGGCCATTGCATACGTTGTATCTATATCATAATATGTACATTTATATTGGCTCATGTCCA
ATATGACCGCCATGTTGGCATTGATTATTGACTAGTTATTAATAGTAATCAATTACGGGGTCATTAGTTC
ATAGCCCATATATGGAGTTCCGCGTTACATAACTTACGGTAAATGGCCCGCCTGGCTGACCGCCCAACGA
CCCCCGCCCATTGACGTCAATAATGACGTATGTTCCCATAGTAACGCCAATAGGGACTTTCCATTGACGT
CAATGGGTGGAGTATTTACGGTAAACTGCCCACTTGGCAGTACATCAAGTGTATCATATGCCAAGTACGC
CCCCTATTGACGTCAATGACGGTAAATGGCCCGCCTGGCATTATGCCCAGTACATGACCTTATGGGACTT
TCCTACTTGGCAGTACATCTACGTATTAGTCATCGCTATTACCATGGTGATGCGGTTTTGGCAGTACATC
AATGGGCGTGGATAGCGGTTTGACTCACGGGGATTTCCAAGTCTCCACCCCATTGACGTCAATGGGAGTT
TGTTTTGGCACCAAAATCAACGGGACTTTCCAAAATGTCGTAACAACTCCGCCCCATTGACGCAAATGGG
CGGTAGGCGTGTACGGTGGGAGGTCTATATAAGCAGAGCTCGTTTAGTGAACCGTCAGATCGCCTGGAGA
CGCCATCCACGCTGTTTTGACCTCCATAGAAGACACCGGGACCGATCCAGCCTCCGCGGCCGGGAACGGT
GCATTGGAACGCGGATTCCCCGTGCCAAGAGTGACGTAAGTACCGCCTATAGAGTCTATAGGCCCACCCC
CTTGGCTTCGTTAGAACGCGGCTACAATTAATACATAACCTTATGTATCATACACATACGATTTAGGTGA
CACTATAGAATAACATCCACTTTGCCTTTCTCTCCACAGGTGTCCACTCCCAGGTCCAACTGCACCTCGG
TTCTATCGAAAACGCGCCTGCTAGCGCCACCATGAAGACCATCATTGCCCTGAGCTACATCTTCTGCCTG
GTGTTCGCTGCGGCCGCCAGTTCTGAAGTGAAAGTGCTGGGCCCTGAGTACCCCATTCTGGCCCTTGTGG
GCGAAGAGGTGGAATTCCCTTGTCACCTGTGGCCTCAGCTGGACGCCCAGCAGATGGAAATCAGATGGTT
CCGCAGCCAGACCTTCAACGTGGTGCACCTGTACCAAGAGCAGCAAGAGCTGCCTGGCAGACAGATGCCC
GCCTTCAGAAATCGGACCAAGCTGGTCAAGGACGATATCGCCTATGGCAGCGTGGTGCTCCAGCTGCACT
CTATCATCCCTAGCGATAAGGGCACCTACGGCTGCAGATTCCACAGCGACAATTTTTCCGGCGAGGCCCT
GTGGGAACTTGAAGTGGCTGGACTGGGAAGCGATCCCCACCTGAGCCTGGAAGGCTTTAAAGAAGGCGGA
ATCCAGCTGCGGCTGCGGTCTAGCGGATGGTATCCTAAGCCTAAGGTGCAGTGGCGGGATCACCAGGGAC
AATGCCTGCCTCCTGAGTTTGAGGCCATTGTGTGGGATGCCCAGGACCTGTTTAGCCTGGAAACCAGCGT
TGTCGTTAGAGCCGGCGCTCTGAGCAATGTGTCCGTGTCCATTCAGAACCTGCTGCTGAGCCAGAAAAAA
GAACTGGTGGTGCAGATCGCCGACGTGTTCGTTCCTGGCGCCTCTGCTTGGAAAGGCGCGCCGGAAGATC
AAGTTGATCCAAGATTGATTGATGGCAAGGGCGGATCTCTGGAGGTGCTGTTCCAGGGACCAGGCGGAAG
CGGCAATCCCGGCGGCGATCTGGCCCCCCAGATGCTGCGCGAGCTGCAGGAGACCAATGCCGCCCTGCAG
GACGTGCGCGAGCTGCTGCGCCACCGCGTGAAGGAGATCACCTTCCTGAAGAACACCGTGATGGAGTGCG
ACGCCTGCGGTATGCAGCCCTCTAGAGGCTCCGGCTCCATCATCCCAGTTGAGGAGGAGAACCCGGACTT
CTGGAACCGCGAGGCAGCCGAGGCCCTGGGTGCCGCCAAGAAGCTGCAGCCTGCACAGACAGCCGCCAAG
AACCTCATCATCTTCCTGGGCGATGGGATGGGGGTGTCTACGGTGACAGCTGCCAGGATCCTAAAAGGGC
AGAAGAAGGACAAACTGGGGCCTGAGATACCCCTGGCCATGGACCGCTTCCCATATGTGGCTCTGTCCAA
GACATACAATGTAGACAAACATGTGCCAGACAGTGGAGCCACAGCCACGGCCTACCTGTGCGGGGTCAAG
GGCAACTTCCAGACCATTGGCTTGAGTGCAGCCGCCCGCTTTAACCAGTGCAACACGACACGCGGCAACG
AGGTCATCTCCGTGATGAATCGGGCCAAGAAAGCAGGGAAGTCAGTGGGAGTGGTAACCACCACACGAGT
GCAGCACGCCTCGCCAGCCGGCACCTACGCCCACACGGTGAACCGCAACTGGTACTCGGACGCCGACGTG
CCTGCCTCGGCCCGCCAGGAGGGGTGCCAGGACATCGCTACGCAGCTCATCTCCAACATGGACATTGACG
TGATCCTAGGTGGAGGCCGAAAGTACATGTTTCGCATGGGAACCCCAGACCCTGAGTACCCAGATGACTA
CAGCCAAGGTGGGACCAGGCTGGACGGGAAGAATCTGGTGCAGGAATGGCTGGCGAAGCGCCAGGGTGCC
CGGTATGTGTGGAACCGCACTGAGCTCATGCAGGCTTCCCTGGACCCGTCTGTGACCCATCTCATGGGTC
TCTTTGAGCCTGGAGACATGAAATACGAGATCCACCGAGACTCCACACTGGACCCCTCCCTGATGGAGAT
GACAGAGGCTGCCCTGCGCCTGCTGAGCAGGAACCCCCGCGGCTTCTTCCTCTTCGTGGAGGGTGGTCGC
ATCGACCATGGTCATCATGAAAGCAGGGCTTACCGGGCACTGACTGAGACGATCATGTTCGACGACGCCA
TTGAGAGGGCGGGCCAGCTCACCAGCGAGGAGGACACGCTGAGCCTCGTCACTGCCGACCACTCCCACGT
CTTCTCCTTCGGAGGCTACCCCCTGCGAGGGAGCTCCATCTTCGGGCTGGCCCCTGGCAAGGCCCGGGAC
AGGAAGGCCTACACGGTCCTCCTATACGGAAACGGTCCAGGCTATGTGCTCAAGGACGGCGCCCGGCCGG
ATGTTACCGAGAGCGAGAGCGGGAGCCCCGAGTATCGGCAGCAGTCAGCAGTGCCCCTGGACGAAGAGAC
CCACGCAGGCGAGGACGTGGCGGTGTTCGCGCGCGGCCCGCAGGCGCACCTGGTTCACGGCGTGCAGGAG
CAGACCTTCATAGCGCACGTCATGGCCTTCGCCGCCTGCCTGGAGCCCTACACCGCCTGCGACCTGGCGC
CCCCCGCCGGCACCACCGACGCCGCGCACCCGGGTGGCGGAGGACTGAACGACATCTTCGAGGCTCAGAA
AATCGAATGGCACGAACATCACCATCACCATCACCATCACCATTAAGGCCGGCCTGTAGTCACTGGCACA
ACGCGTTACCCGGTAAGCCAATCGGGTATACACGGTCGTCATACTGCAGACAGGGTTCTTCTACTTTGCA
AGATAGTCTTGAGTAGTAAAATAAATAGATAGAGAAAATCAGCCTCGACTGTGCCTTCTAGTTGCCAGCC
ATCTGTTGTTTGCCCCTCCCCCGTGCCTTCCTTGACCCTGGAAGGTGCCACTCCCACTGTCCTTTCCTAA
TAAAATGAGGAAATTGCATCACAACACTCAACCCTATCTCGGTCTATTCTTTTGATTTATAAGGGATTTT
GCCGATTTCGGCCTATTGGTTAAAAAATGAGCTGATTTAACAAAAATTTAACGCGAATTAATTCTGTGGA
ATGTGTGTCAGTTAGGGTGTGGAAAGTCCCCAGGCTCCCCAGCAGGCAGAAGTATGCAAAGCATGCATCT
CAATTAGTCAGCAACCAGGTGTGGAAAGTCCCCAGGCTCCCCAGCAGGCAGAAGTATGCAAAGCATGCAT
CTCAATTAGTCAGCAACCATAGTCCCGCCCCTAACTCCGCCCATCCCGCCCCTAACTCCGCCCAGTTCCG
CCCATTCTCCGCCCCATGGCTGACTAATTTTTTTTATTTATGCAGAGGCCGAGGCCGCCTCTGCCTCTGA
GCTATTCCAGAAGTAGTGAGGAGGCTTTTTTGGAGGCCTAGGCTTTTGCAAAAAGCTCCCGGGAGCTTGT
ATATCCATTTTCGGATCTGATCAGCACGTGTTGACAATTAATCATCGGCATAGTATATCGGCATAGTATA
ATACGACAAGGTGAGGAACTAAACCATGACCGAGTACAAGCCCACGGTGCGCCTCGCCACCCGCGACGAC
GTCCCCAGGGCCGTACGCACCCTCGCCGCCGCGTTCGCCGACTACCCCGCCACGCGCCACACCGTCGATC
CGGACCGCCACATCGAGCGGGTCACCGAGCTGCAAGAACTCTTCCTCACGCGCGTCGGGCTCGACATCGG
CAAGGTGTGGGTCGCGGACGACGGCGCCGCGGTGGCGGTCTGGACCACGCCGGAGAGCGTCGAAGCGGGG
GCGGTGTTCGCCGAGATCGGCCCGCGCATGGCCGAGTTGAGCGGTTCCCGGCTGGCCGCGCAGCAACAGA
TGGAAGGCCTCCTGGCGCCGCACCGGCCCAAGGAGCCCGCGTGGTTCCTGGCCACCGTCGGCGTCTCGCC
CGACCACCAGGGCAAGGGTCTGGGCAGCGCCGTCGTGCTCCCCGGAGTGGAGGCGGCCGAGCGCGCCGGG
GTGCCCGCCTTCCTGGAGACATCCGCGCCCCGCAACCTCCCCTTCTACGAGCGGCTCGGCTTCACCGTCA
CCGCCGACGTCGAGGTGCCCGAAGGACCGCGCACCTGGTGCATGACCCGCAAGCCCGGTGCCTGACACGT
GCTACGAGATTTCGATTCCACCGCCGCCTTCTATGAAAGGTTGGGCTTCGGAATCGTTTTCCGGGACGCC
GGCTGGATGATCCTCCAGCGCGGGGATCTCATGCTGGAGTTCTTCGCCCACCCCAACTTGTTTATTGCAG
CTTATAATGGTTACAAATAAAGCAATAGCATCACAAATTTCACAAATAAAGCATTTTTTTCACTGCATTC
TAGTTGTGGTTTGTCCAAACTCATCAATGTATCTTATCATGTCTGTATACCGTCGACCTCTAGCTAGAGC
TTGGCGTAATCATGGTCATTACCAATGCTTAATCAGTGAGGCACCTATCTCAGCGATCTGTCTATTTCGT
TCATCCATAGTTGCCTGACTCCCCGTCGTGTAGATAACTACGATACGGGAGGGCTTACCATCTGGCCCCA
GCGCTGCGATGATACCGCGAGAACCACGCTCACCGGCTCCGGATTTATCAGCAATAAACCAGCCAGCCGG
AAGGGCCGAGCGCAGAAGTGGTCCTGCAACTTTATCCGCCTCCATCCAGTCTATTAATTGTTGCCGGGAA
GCTAGAGTAAGTAGTTCGCCAGTTAATAGTTTGCGCAACGTTGTTGCCATCGCTACAGGCATCGTGGTGT
CACGCTCGTCGTTTGGTATGGCTTCATTCAGCTCCGGTTCCCAACGATCAAGGCGAGTTACATGATCCCC
CATGTTGTGCAAAAAAGCGGTTAGCTCCTTCGGTCCTCCGATCGTTGTCAGAAGTAAGTTGGCCGCAGTG
TTATCACTCATGGTTATGGCAGCACTGCATAATTCTCTTACTGTCATGCCATCCGTAAGATGCTTTTCTG
TGACTGGTGAGTACTCAACCAAGTCATTCTGAGAATAGTGTATGCGGCGACCGAGTTGCTCTTGCCCGGC
GTCAATACGGGATAATACCGCGCCACATAGCAGAACTTTAAAAGTGCTCATCATTGGAAAACGTTCTTCG
GGGCGAAAACTCTCAAGGATCTTACCGCTGTTGAGATCCAGTTCGATGTAACCCACTCGTGCACCCAACT
GATCTTCAGCATCTTTTACTTTCACCAGCGTTTCTGGGTGAGCAAAAACAGGAAGGCAAAATGCCGCAAA
AAAGGGAATAAGGGCGACACGGAAATGTTGAATACTCATATTCTTCCTT
