>Addgene plasmid #157229 | pD649-HAsp-BTNL9-COMP5AP-AviTag-9xHis | depositor partial sequence | sequence record 303568 | insert (extracellular domain)
AGTTCTGAAGTGAAAGTGCTGGGCCCTGAGTACCCCATTCTGGCCCTTGTGGGCGAAGAGGTGGAATTCC
CTTGTCACCTGTGGCCTCAGCTGGACGCCCAGCAGATGGAAATCAGATGGTTCCGCAGCCAGACCTTCAA
CGTGGTGCACCTGTACCAAGAGCAGCAAGAGCTGCCTGGCAGACAGATGCCCGCCTTCAGAAATCGGACC
AAGCTGGTCAAGGACGATATCGCCTATGGCAGCGTGGTGCTCCAGCTGCACTCTATCATCCCTAGCGATA
AGGGCACCTACGGCTGCAGATTCCACAGCGACAATTTTTCCGGCGAGGCCCTGTGGGAACTTGAAGTGGC
TGGACTGGGAAGCGATCCCCACCTGAGCCTGGAAGGCTTTAAAGAAGGCGGAATCCAGCTGCGGCTGCGG
TCTAGCGGATGGTATCCTAAGCCTAAGGTGCAGTGGCGGGATCACCAGGGACAATGCCTGCCTCCTGAGT
TTGAGGCCATTGTGTGGGATGCCCAGGACCTGTTTAGCCTGGAAACCAGCGTTGTCGTTAGAGCCGGCGC
TCTGAGCAATGTGTCCGTGTCCATTCAGAACCTGCTGCTGAGCCAGAAAAAAGAACTGGTGGTGCAGATC
GCCGACGTGTTCGTTCCTGGCGCCTCTGCTTGGAAA
